LOCUS       Exported 7151 bp ds-DNA circular SYN 16-AUG-2021
DEFINITION  Beta-catenin reporter - 3rd generation self-inactivating lentiviral
            plasmid LEF-1/TCF-responsive promoter driven d2-eGFP (destabilized,
            half-life of 2h)..
ACCESSION   .
VERSION     .
KEYWORDS    Lentiviral-TOP-dGFP-reporter
SOURCE      synthetic DNA construct
  ORGANISM  synthetic DNA construct
REFERENCE   1 (bases 1 to 7151)
  AUTHORS   Reya T, Duncan AW, Ailles L, Domen J, Scherer DC, Willert K, Hintz
            L, Nusse R, Weissman IL
  TITLE     A role for Wnt signalling in self-renewal of haematopoietic stem
            cells.
  JOURNAL   Nature. 2003 May 22. 423(6938):409-14.
  PUBMED    12717450
REFERENCE   2 (bases 1 to 7151)
  AUTHORS   .
  TITLE     Direct Submission
  JOURNAL   Exported Aug 16, 2021 from SnapGene Server 1.1.58
            http://www.snapgene.com
FEATURES             Location/Qualifiers
     source          1..7151
                     /organism="synthetic DNA construct"
                     /mol_type="other DNA"
     rep_origin      15..603
                     /direction=RIGHT
                     /label=ori
                     /note="high-copy-number ColE1/pMB1/pBR322/pUC origin of
                     replication"
     primer_bind     504..523
                     /label=pBR322ori-F
                     /note="pBR322 origin, forward primer"
     primer_bind     757..774
                     /label=L4440
                     /note="L4440 vector, forward primer"
     protein_bind    891..912
                     /label=CAP binding site
                     /bound_moiety="E. coli catabolite activator protein"
                     /note="CAP binding activates transcription in the presence
                     of cAMP."
     promoter        927..957
                     /label=lac promoter
                     /note="promoter for the E. coli lac operon"
     protein_bind    965..981
                     /label=lac operator
                     /bound_moiety="lac repressor encoded by lacI"
                     /note="The lac repressor binds to the lac operator to
                     inhibit transcription in E. coli. This inhibition can be
                     relieved by adding lactose or
                     isopropyl-beta-D-thiogalactopyranoside (IPTG)."
     primer_bind     970..992
                     /label=M13/pUC Reverse
                     /note="In lacZ gene"
     primer_bind     989..1005
                     /label=M13 rev
                     /note="common sequencing primer, one of multiple similar
                     variants"
     primer_bind     989..1005
                     /label=M13 Reverse
                     /note="In lacZ gene. Also called M13-rev"
     primer_bind     1024..1044
                     /label=T3
                     /note="T3 promoter, forward primer"
     promoter        1026..1044
                     /label=T3 promoter
                     /note="promoter for bacteriophage T3 RNA polymerase"
     promoter        1072..1298
                     /label=RSV promoter
                     /note="Rous sarcoma virus enhancer/promoter"
     LTR             1299..1479
                     /label=5' LTR (truncated)
                     /note="truncated 5' long terminal repeat (LTR) from HIV-1"
     misc_feature    1526..1651
                     /label=HIV-1 Psi
                     /note="packaging signal of human immunodeficiency virus
                     type 1"
     misc_feature    2144..2377
                     /label=RRE
                     /note="The Rev response element (RRE) of HIV-1 allows for
                     Rev-dependent mRNA export from the nucleus to the
                     cytoplasm."
     CDS             2562..2606
                     /codon_start=1
                     /product="antigenic peptide corresponding to amino acids
                     655 to 669 of the HIV envelope protein gp41 (Lutje Hulsik
                     et al., 2013)"
                     /label=gp41 peptide
                     /note="recognized by the 2H10 single-chain llama nanobody"
                     /translation="KNEQELLELDKWASL"
     misc_feature    2873..2990
                     /label=cPPT/CTS
                     /note="central polypurine tract and central termination
                     sequence of HIV-1"
     regulatory      3169..3178
                     /regulatory_class="other"
                     /note="vertebrate consensus sequence for strong initiation
                     of translation (Kozak, 1987)"
     regulatory      3194..3203
                     /regulatory_class="other"
                     /note="vertebrate consensus sequence for strong initiation
                     of translation (Kozak, 1987)"
     CDS             3200..4045
                     /codon_start=1
                     /product="EGFP destabilized by fusion to residues 422-461
                     of mouse ornithine decarboxylase, giving an in vivo
                     half-life of ~2 hours"
                     /label=d2EGFP
                     /note="mammalian codon-optimized"
                     /translation="MVSKGEELFTGVVPILVELDGDVNGHKFSVSGEGEGDATYGKLTL
                     KFICTTGKLPVPWPTLVTTLTYGVQCFSRYPDHMKQHDFFKSAMPEGYVQERTIFFKDD
                     GNYKTRAEVKFEGDTLVNRIELKGIDFKEDGNILGHKLEYNYNSHNVYIMADKQKNGIK
                     VNFKIRHNIEDGSVQLADHYQQNTPIGDGPVLLPDNHYLSTQSALSKDPNEKRDHMVLL
                     EFVTAAGITLGMDELYKKLSHGFPPEVEEQDDGTLPMSCAQESGMDRHPAACASARINV
                     "
     primer_bind     complement(3245..3266)
                     /label=EGFP-N
                     /note="EGFP, reverse primer"
     primer_bind     complement(3506..3525)
                     /label=EXFP-R
                     /note="For distinguishing EGFP variants, reverse primer"
     primer_bind     3853..3874
                     /label=EGFP-C
                     /note="EGFP, forward primer"
     misc_feature    4066..4654
                     /label=WPRE
                     /note="woodchuck hepatitis virus posttranscriptional
                     regulatory element"
     primer_bind     complement(4119..4139)
                     /label=WPRE-R
                     /note="WPRE, reverse primer"
     CDS             complement(4537..4548)
                     /codon_start=1
                     /product="Factor Xa recognition and cleavage site"
                     /label=Factor Xa site
                     /translation="IEGR"
     LTR             4741..4974
                     /label=3' LTR (Delta-U3)
                     /note="self-inactivating 3' long terminal repeat (LTR) from
                     HIV-1"
     polyA_signal    5046..5167
                     /label=SV40 poly(A) signal
                     /note="SV40 polyadenylation signal"
     primer_bind     complement(5083..5102)
                     /label=SV40pA-R
                     /note="SV40 polyA, reverse primer"
     primer_bind     5137..5156
                     /label=EBV-rev
                     /note="SV40 polyA terminator, reverse primer"
     rep_origin      5207..5342
                     /label=SV40 ori
                     /note="SV40 origin of replication"
     primer_bind     5269..5288
                     /label=SV40pro-F
                     /note="SV40 promoter/origin, forward primer"
     primer_bind     complement(5362..5381)
                     /label=T7
                     /note="T7 promoter, forward primer"
     promoter        complement(5363..5381)
                     /label=T7 promoter
                     /note="promoter for bacteriophage T7 RNA polymerase"
     primer_bind     complement(5391..5408)
                     /label=M13 Forward
                     /note="In lacZ gene. Also called M13-F20 or M13 (-21)
                     Forward"
     primer_bind     complement(5391..5407)
                     /label=M13 fwd
                     /note="common sequencing primer, one of multiple similar
                     variants"
     primer_bind     complement(5400..5422)
                     /label=M13/pUC Forward
                     /note="In lacZ gene"
     rep_origin      5549..6004
                     /direction=RIGHT
                     /label=f1 ori
                     /note="f1 bacteriophage origin of replication; arrow
                     indicates direction of (+) strand synthesis"
     primer_bind     complement(5636..5655)
                     /label=F1ori-R
                     /note="F1 origin, reverse primer"
     primer_bind     5846..5867
                     /label=F1ori-F
                     /note="F1 origin, forward primer"
     promoter        6030..6134
                     /gene="bla"
                     /label=AmpR promoter
     CDS             6135..6995
                     /codon_start=1
                     /gene="bla"
                     /product="beta-lactamase"
                     /label=AmpR
                     /note="confers resistance to ampicillin, carbenicillin, and
                     related antibiotics"
                     /translation="MSIQHFRVALIPFFAAFCLPVFAHPETLVKVKDAEDQLGARVGYI
                     ELDLNSGKILESFRPEERFPMMSTFKVLLCGAVLSRIDAGQEQLGRRIHYSQNDLVEYS
                     PVTEKHLTDGMTVRELCSAAITMSDNTAANLLLTTIGGPKELTAFLHNMGDHVTRLDRW
                     EPELNEAIPNDERDTTMPVAMATTLRKLLTGELLTLASRQQLIDWMEADKVAGPLLRSA
                     LPAGWFIADKSGAGERGSRGIIAALGPDGKPSRIVVIYTTGSQATMDERNRQIAEIGAS
                     LIKHW"
     primer_bind     complement(6353..6372)
                     /label=Amp-R
                     /note="Ampicillin resistance gene, reverse primer"
ORIGIN
        1 atcaaaggat cttcttgaga tccttttttt ctgcgcgtaa tctgctgctt gcaaacaaaa
       61 aaaccaccgc taccagcggt ggtttgtttg ccggatcaag agctaccaac tctttttccg
      121 aaggtaactg gcttcagcag agcgcagata ccaaatactg ttcttctagt gtagccgtag
      181 ttaggccacc acttcaagaa ctctgtagca ccgcctacat acctcgctct gctaatcctg
      241 ttaccagtgg ctgctgccag tggcgataag tcgtgtctta ccgggttgga ctcaagacga
      301 tagttaccgg ataaggcgca gcggtcgggc tgaacggggg gttcgtgcac acagcccagc
      361 ttggagcgaa cgacctacac cgaactgaga tacctacagc gtgagctatg agaaagcgcc
      421 acgcttcccg aagggagaaa ggcggacagg tatccggtaa gcggcagggt cggaacagga
      481 gagcgcacga gggagcttcc agggggaaac gcctggtatc tttatagtcc tgtcgggttt
      541 cgccacctct gacttgagcg tcgatttttg tgatgctcgt caggggggcg gagcctatgg
      601 aaaaacgcca gcaacgcggc ctttttacgg ttcctggcct tttgctggcc ttttgctcac
      661 atgttctttc ctgcgttatc ccctgattct gtggataacc gtattaccgc ctttgagtga
      721 gctgataccg ctcgccgcag ccgaacgacc gagcgcagcg agtcagtgag cgaggaagcg
      781 gaagagcgcc caatacgcaa accgcctctc cccgcgcgtt ggccgattca ttaatgcagc
      841 tggcacgaca ggtttcccga ctggaaagcg ggcagtgagc gcaacgcaat taatgtgagt
      901 tagctcactc attaggcacc ccaggcttta cactttatgc ttccggctcg tatgttgtgt
      961 ggaattgtga gcggataaca atttcacaca ggaaacagct atgaccatga ttacgccaag
     1021 cgcgcaatta accctcacta aagggaacaa aagctggagc tgcaagctta atgtagtctt
     1081 atgcaatact cttgtagtct tgcaacatgg taacgatgag ttagcaacat gccttacaag
     1141 gagagaaaaa gcaccgtgca tgccgattgg tggaagtaag gtggtacgat cgtgccttat
     1201 taggaaggca acagacgggt ctgacatgga ttggacgaac cactgaattg ccgcattgca
     1261 gagatattgt atttaagtgc ctagctcgat acataaacgg gtctctctgg ttagaccaga
     1321 tctgagcctg ggagctctct ggctaactag ggaacccact gcttaagcct caataaagct
     1381 tgccttgagt gcttcaagta gtgtgtgccc gtctgttgtg tgactctggt aactagagat
     1441 ccctcagacc cttttagtca gtgtggaaaa tctctagcag tggcgcccga acagggactt
     1501 gaaagcgaaa gggaaaccag aggagctctc tcgacgcagg actcggcttg ctgaagcgcg
     1561 cacggcaaga ggcgaggggc ggcgactggt gagtacgcca aaaattttga ctagcggagg
     1621 ctagaaggag agagatgggt gcgagagcgt cagtattaag cgggggagaa ttagatcgcg
     1681 atgggaaaaa attcggttaa ggccaggggg aaagaaaaaa tataaattaa aacatatagt
     1741 atgggcaagc agggagctag aacgattcgc agttaatcct ggcctgttag aaacatcaga
     1801 aggctgtaga caaatactgg gacagctaca accatccctt cagacaggat cagaagaact
     1861 tagatcatta tataatacag tagcaaccct ctattgtgtg catcaaagga tagagataaa
     1921 agacaccaag gaagctttag acaagataga ggaagagcaa aacaaaagta agaccaccgc
     1981 acagcaagcg gccgctgatc ttcagacctg gaggaggaga tatgagggac aattggagaa
     2041 gtgaattata taaatataaa gtagtaaaaa ttgaaccatt aggagtagca cccaccaagg
     2101 caaagagaag agtggtgcag agagaaaaaa gagcagtggg aataggagct ttgttccttg
     2161 ggttcttggg agcagcagga agcactatgg gcgcagcgtc aatgacgctg acggtacagg
     2221 ccagacaatt attgtctggt atagtgcagc agcagaacaa tttgctgagg gctattgagg
     2281 cgcaacagca tctgttgcaa ctcacagtct ggggcatcaa gcagctccag gcaagaatcc
     2341 tggctgtgga aagataccta aaggatcaac agctcctggg gatttggggt tgctctggaa
     2401 aactcatttg caccactgct gtgccttgga atgctagttg gagtaataaa tctctggaac
     2461 agatttggaa tcacacgacc tggatggagt gggacagaga aattaacaat tacacaagct
     2521 taatacactc cttaattgaa gaatcgcaaa accagcaaga aaagaatgaa caagaattat
     2581 tggaattaga taaatgggca agtttgtgga attggtttaa cataacaaat tggctgtggt
     2641 atataaaatt attcataatg atagtaggag gcttggtagg tttaagaata gtttttgctg
     2701 tactttctat agtgaataga gttaggcagg gatattcacc attatcgttt cagacccacc
     2761 tcccaacccc gaggggaccc gacaggcccg aaggaataga agaagaaggt ggagagagag
     2821 acagagacag atccattcga ttagtgaacg gatctcgacg gtatcggtta acttttaaaa
     2881 gaaaaggggg gattgggggg tacagtgcag gggaaagaat agtagacata atagcaacag
     2941 acatacaaac taaagaatta caaaaacaaa ttacaaaaat tcaaaatttt atcgatcacg
     3001 agactagcct cgatagcccg ggctcgagca gctgaagctt gcatgcctgc aggatcaaag
     3061 ggggtaagat caaagggggt aagatcaaag gtctagaggg tatataatgg atccggtact
     3121 cgagatctgc gatctaagta agcttggcat tccggtactg ttggtaaagc caccatggga
     3181 tgatccaccg gtcgccacca tggtgagcaa gggcgaggag ctgttcaccg gggtggtgcc
     3241 catcctggtc gagctggacg gcgacgtaaa cggccacaag ttcagcgtgt ccggcgaggg
     3301 cgagggcgat gccacctacg gcaagctgac cctgaagttc atctgcacca ccggcaagct
     3361 gcccgtgccc tggcccaccc tcgtgaccac cctgacctac ggcgtgcagt gcttcagccg
     3421 ctaccccgac cacatgaagc agcacgactt cttcaagtcc gccatgcccg aaggctacgt
     3481 ccaggagcgc accatcttct tcaaggacga cggcaactac aagacccgcg ccgaggtgaa
     3541 gttcgagggc gacaccctgg tgaaccgcat cgagctgaag ggcatcgact tcaaggagga
     3601 cggcaacatc ctggggcaca agctggagta caactacaac agccacaacg tctatatcat
     3661 ggccgacaag cagaagaacg gcatcaaggt gaacttcaag atccgccaca acatcgagga
     3721 cggcagcgtg cagctcgccg accactacca gcagaacacc cccatcggcg acggccccgt
     3781 gctgctgccc gacaaccact acctgagcac ccagtccgcc ctgagcaaag accccaacga
     3841 gaagcgcgat cacatggtcc tgctggagtt cgtgaccgcc gccgggatca ctctcggcat
     3901 ggacgagctg tacaagaagc ttagccatgg cttcccgccg gaggtggagg agcaggatga
     3961 tggcacgctg cccatgtctt gtgcccagga gagcgggatg gaccgtcacc ctgcagcctg
     4021 tgcttctgct aggatcaatg tgtaggcggc cgcctgcagg tcgacaatca acctctggat
     4081 tacaaaattt gtgaaagatt gactggtatt cttaactatg ttgctccttt tacgctatgt
     4141 ggatacgctg ctttaatgcc tttgtatcat gctattgctt cccgtatggc tttcattttc
     4201 tcctccttgt ataaatcctg gttgctgtct ctttatgagg agttgtggcc cgttgtcagg
     4261 caacgtggcg tggtgtgcac tgtgtttgct gacgcaaccc ccactggttg gggcattgcc
     4321 accacctgtc agctcctttc cgggactttc gctttccccc tccctattgc cacggcggaa
     4381 ctcatcgccg cctgccttgc ccgctgctgg acaggggctc ggctgttggg cactgacaat
     4441 tccgtggtgt tgtcggggaa gctgacgtcc tttccatggc tgctcgcctg tgttgccacc
     4501 tggattctgc gcgggacgtc cttctgctac gtcccttcgg ccctcaatcc agcggacctt
     4561 ccttcccgcg gcctgctgcc ggctctgcgg cctcttccgc gtcttcgcct tcgccctcag
     4621 acgagtcgga tctccctttg ggccgcctcc ccgcctggaa ttcgagctcg gtacctttaa
     4681 gaccaatgac ttacaaggca gctgtagatc ttagccactt tttaaaagaa aaggggggac
     4741 tggaagggct aattcactcc caacgaagac aagatctgct ttttgcttgt actgggtctc
     4801 tctggttaga ccagatctga gcctgggagc tctctggcta actagggaac ccactgctta
     4861 agcctcaata aagcttgcct tgagtgcttc aagtagtgtg tgcccgtctg ttgtgtgact
     4921 ctggtaacta gagatccctc agaccctttt agtcagtgtg gaaaatctct agcagtagta
     4981 gttcatgtca tcttattatt cagtatttat aacttgcaaa gaaatgaata tcagagagtg
     5041 agaggaactt gtttattgca gcttataatg gttacaaata aagcaatagc atcacaaatt
     5101 tcacaaataa agcatttttt tcactgcatt ctagttgtgg tttgtccaaa ctcatcaatg
     5161 tatcttatca tgtctggctc tagctatccc gcccctaact ccgcccatcc cgcccctaac
     5221 tccgcccagt tccgcccatt ctccgcccca tggctgacta atttttttta tttatgcaga
     5281 ggccgaggcc gcctcggcct ctgagctatt ccagaagtag tgaggaggct tttttggagg
     5341 cctagggacg tacccaattc gccctatagt gagtcgtatt acgcgcgctc actggccgtc
     5401 gttttacaac gtcgtgactg ggaaaaccct ggcgttaccc aacttaatcg ccttgcagca
     5461 catccccctt tcgccagctg gcgtaatagc gaagaggccc gcaccgatcg cccttcccaa
     5521 cagttgcgca gcctgaatgg cgaatgggnn nnnnnnnnnn nnnnnnnnnn nnnnnnnnnn
     5581 nnnnnnnnnn nnnnnnnnnn nnnnnnnnnn nnnnnnnnnn nnnnnnnnnn nnnnnnnnnn
     5641 nnnnnnnnnn nnnnnnnnnn nnnnnnnnnn nncnnnnnnn nnnnnnnnnn nnnnnnnnnn
     5701 nnnnnnnnnn nnnnnnnnnn nnnnnnnnnn nnnnnnnnnn nnnnnnnnnn nnnnnnnnnn
     5761 nnnnannnnn nnnnnnnnnn nnnnnnnnnn nnnnnnnnnn nnnnnnnnnn nnnncctttg
     5821 acgttggagt ccacgttctt taatagtgga ctcttgttcc aaactggaac aacactcaac
     5881 cctatctcgg tctattcttt tgatttataa gggattttgc cgatttcggc ctattggtta
     5941 aaaaatgagc tgatttaaca aaaatttaac gcgaatttta acaaaatatt aacgcttaca
     6001 atttaggtgg cacttttcgg ggaaatgtgc gcggaacccc tatttgttta tttttctaaa
     6061 tacattcaaa tatgtatccg ctcatgagac aataaccctg ataaatgctt caataatatt
     6121 gaaaaaggaa gagtatgagt attcaacatt tccgtgtcgc ccttattccc ttttttgcgg
     6181 cattttgcct tcctgttttt gctcacccag aaacgctggt gaaagtaaaa gatgctgaag
     6241 atcagttggg tgcacgagtg ggttacatcg aactggatct caacagcggt aagatccttg
     6301 agagttttcg ccccgaagaa cgttttccaa tgatgagcac ttttaaagtt ctgctatgtg
     6361 gcgcggtatt atcccgtatt gacgccgggc aagagcaact cggtcgccgc atacactatt
     6421 ctcagaatga cttggttgag tactcaccag tcacagaaaa gcatcttacg gatggcatga
     6481 cagtaagaga attatgcagt gctgccataa ccatgagtga taacactgcg gccaacttac
     6541 ttctgacaac gatcggagga ccgaaggagc taaccgcttt tttgcacaac atgggggatc
     6601 atgtaactcg ccttgatcgt tgggaaccgg agctgaatga agccatacca aacgacgagc
     6661 gtgacaccac gatgcctgta gcaatggcaa caacgttgcg caaactatta actggcgaac
     6721 tacttactct agcttcccgg caacaattaa tagactggat ggaggcggat aaagttgcag
     6781 gaccacttct gcgctcggcc cttccggctg gctggtttat tgctgataaa tctggagccg
     6841 gtgagcgtgg gtctcgcggt atcattgcag cactggggcc agatggtaag ccctcccgta
     6901 tcgtagttat ctacacgacg gggagtcagg caactatgga tgaacgaaat agacagatcg
     6961 ctgagatagg tgcctcactg attaagcatt ggtaactgtc agaccaagtt tactcatata
     7021 tactttagat tgatttaaaa cttcattttt aatttaaaag gatctaggtg aagatccttt
     7081 ttgataatct catgaccaaa atcccttaac gtgagttttc gttccactga gcgtcagacc
     7141 ccgtagaaaa g
//
