[The description below was written by a language model from this plasmid's Addgene catalogue record and the feature table of its GenBank file.]
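Description:
Lentiviral-TOP-dGFP-reporter is a third-generation, self-inactivating HIV-1-based lentiviral transfer plasmid built on the pRRL.sin-18.ppt backbone, designed to report canonical Wnt/beta-catenin signalling in mammalian cells. The sequence record is 7151 bp. In bacteria the plasmid is maintained through a high-copy ColE1/pUC-type origin and selected with ampicillin via the beta-lactamase gene. An f1 origin, an SV40 origin and flanking lac, T3 and T7 elements are carried over from the cloning backbone.

The viral genome is transcribed from a chimeric RSV promoter fused to a truncated 5' LTR, which makes genomic RNA production independent of Tat. It contains the Psi packaging signal, the Rev response element for nuclear export of unspliced RNA, and the cPPT/CTS, which aids nuclear import of the preintegration complex. The 3' LTR carries a U3 deletion that is copied to both ends of the provirus during reverse transcription. This silences LTR promoter activity, so expression of the integrated cassette depends on the internal promoter. An SV40 polyadenylation signal follows the 3' LTR.

According to the depositor, the internal promoter is a small synthetic LEF-1/TCF-responsive element of about 100 bp with three LEF-1/TCF binding motifs and a TATA box. It is not annotated in the feature table but presumably lies between the cPPT and the Kozak sequence preceding the reporter. It drives d2EGFP, an EGFP destabilized by fusion to a mouse ornithine decarboxylase degradation domain, giving a half-life of roughly two hours. A WPRE follows to enhance transcript expression. Because the reporter turns over quickly, fluorescence tracks current rather than accumulated beta-catenin/TCF activity. The associated work used it to study Wnt signalling in haematopoietic stem cells.
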