Addgene plasmid #14715: Lentiviral-TOP-dGFP-reporter
Purpose: Beta-catenin reporter - 3rd generation self-inactivating lentiviral plasmid LEF-1/TCF-responsive promoter driven d2-eGFP (destabilized, half-life of 2h).
Depositing lab: Tannishtha Reya. Depositing organization: Duke University. Publication: A role for Wnt signalling in self-renewal of haematopoietic stem cells. Reya T, Duncan AW, Ailles L, Domen J, Scherer DC, Willert K, Hintz L, Nusse R, Weissman IL. Nature. 2003 May 22. 423(6938):409-14. 10.1038/nature01593 PubMed 12717450.
Backbone
  Vector backbone: pRRL.sin-18.ppt
  Backbone size w/o insert (bp): 7000
  Vector type: Mammalian Expression, Lentiviral
Growth in bacteria
  Bacterial resistance: Ampicillin, 100 μg/mL
  Growth temperature: 37°C
  Growth strain: Stbl3
  Copy number: High Copy
Gene/Insert
  Gene/Insert name: LEF-1/TCF-responsive promoter (alt name: beta catenin reporter)
  Insert size (bp): 100
  Entrez Gene: Ctnnb1 (a.k.a. Bfc, Catnb, Mesc)
  Tag / fusion protein: d2 eGFP (C terminal on backbone)
  Cloning method: Restriction Enzyme
  Sequencing primers: 5′ n/a
Terms and licenses: Academic/Nonprofit Terms; Industry Terms: Not Available to Industry
Depositor comments: d2-eGFP gene (destabilized, half-life of 2 h; Clontech) was cloned downstream of a LEF-1/TCF-responsive promoter, containing three LEF-1/TCF binding motifs and a TATA box. This cassette was then cloned into a self-inactivating lentiviral vector plasmid.
How to cite: Lentiviral-TOP-dGFP-reporter was a gift from Tannishtha Reya (Addgene plasmid # 14715 ; http://n2t.net/addgene:14715 ; RRID:Addgene_14715)
