>Addgene plasmid #14715 | Lentiviral-TOP-dGFP-reporter | addgene partial sequence | sequence record 56979 | Top_Fop  5'-TCACCATTATCGTTTCAGAC-3'
CGACAGGCCCGAAGGAATAGAAGAAGAAGGTGGAGAGAGAGACAGAGACAGATCCATTCGATTAGTGAAC
GGATCTCGACGGTATCGGTTAACTTTTAAAAGAAAAGGGGGGATTGGGGGGTACAGTGCAGGGGAAAGAA
TAGTAGACATAATAGCAACAGACATACAAACTAAAGAATTACAAAAACAAATTACAAAAATTCAAAATTT
TATCGATCACGAGACTAGCCTCGATAGCCCGGGCTCGAGCAGCTGAAGCTTGCATGCCTGCAGGATCAAA
GGGGGTAAGATCAAAGGGGGTAAGATCAAAGGTCTAGAGGGTATATAATGGATCCGGTACTCGAGATCTG
CGATCTAAGTAAGCTTGGCATTCCGGTACTGTTGGTAAAGCCACCATGGGATGATCCACCGGTCGCCACC
ATGGTGAGCAAGGGCGAGGAGCTGTTCACCGGGGTGGTGCCCATCCTGGTCGAGCTGGACGGCGACGTAA
ACGGCCACAAGTTCAGCGTGTCCGGCGAGGGCGAGGGCGATGCCACCTACGGCAAGCTGACCCTGAAGTT
CATCTGCACCACCGGCAAGCTGCCCGTGCCCTGGCCCACCCTCGTGACCACCCTGACCTACGGCGTGCAG
TGCTTCAGCCGCTACCCCGACCACATGAAGCAGCACGACTTCTTCAAGTCCGCCATGCCCGAAGGCTACG
TCCAGGAGCGCACCATCTTCTTCAAGGACGACGGCAACTACAAGACCCGCGCCGAGGTGAAGTTCGAGGG
CGACACCCTGGTGAACCGCATCGAGCTGAAGGGCATCGACTTCAAGGAGGACGGCAACATCCTGGGGCAC
AAGCTGGAGTACAACTACAACAGCCACAACGTCTATATCATGGCCGACAAGCAGAAGAACGGCATCAAGG
TGAACTTCAAGATCCGCCACAACATCGAGGACGGCAGCGTGCAGCTCGCCGACCACTACCAGCAGAA
