>Addgene plasmid #14715 | Lentiviral-TOP-dGFP-reporter | addgene partial sequence | sequence record 57734 | EGFP-N 5'-CGTCGCCGTCCAGCTCGACCAG-3'
GCTCCTCGCCCTTGCTCACCATGGTGGCGACCGGTGGATCATCCCATGGTGGCTTTACCAACAGTACCGG
AATGCCAAGCTTACTTAGATCGCAGATCTCGAGTACCGGATCCATTATATACCCTCTAGACCTTTGATCT
TACCCCCTTTGATCTTACCCCCTTTGATCCTGCAGGCATGCAAGCTTCAGCTGCTCGAGCCCGGGCTATC
GAGGCTAGTCTCGTGATCGATAAAATTTTGAATTTTTGTAATTTGTTTTTGTAATTCTTTAGTTTGTATG
TCTGTTGCTATTATGTCTACTATTCTTTCCCCTGCACTGTACCCCCCAATCCCCCCTTTTCTTTTAAAAG
TTAACCGATACCGTCGAGATCCGTTCACTAATCGAATGGATCTGTCTCTGTCTCTCTCTCCACCTTCTTC
TTCTATTCCTTCGGGCCTGTCGGGTCCCCTCGGGGTTGGGAGGTGGGTCTGAAACGATAATGGTGAATAT
CCCTGCCTAACTCTATTCACTATAGAAAGTACAGCAAAAACTATTCTTAAACCTACCAAGCCTCCTACTA
TCATTATGAATAATTTTATATACCACAGCCAATTTGTTATGTTAAACCAATTCCACAAACTTGCCCATTT
ATCTAATTCCAATAATTCTTGTTCATTCTTTTCTTGCTGGTTTTGCGATTCTTCAATTAAGGAGTGTATT
AAGCTTGTGTAATTGTTAATTTCTCTGTCCCACTCCATCCAGGTCGTGTGATTCCAAATCTGTTCCAGAG
ATTTATTACTCCAACTAGCATTCCAAGGCACAGCAGTGGTGCAAATGAGTTTTCCAGAGCAACCCCAAAT
CCCCAGGAGCTGTTGATCCTTTAGGTATCTTTCCACAGCCAGGATTCTTGCCTGGAGCTGCTTGATGCCC
CAGACTGTGAGTTGCAACAGATGCTGTTGCGCCTCAATA
