>Addgene plasmid #14715 | Lentiviral-TOP-dGFP-reporter | addgene partial sequence | sequence record 130620 | WPRE-R 5'-CATAGCGTAAAAGGAGCAACA-3'
CAGTCAATCTTTCACAAATTTTGTAATCCAGAGGTTGATTGTCGACCTGCAGGCGGCCGCCTACACATTG
ATCCTAGCAGAAGCACAGGCTGCAGGGTGACGGTCCATCCCGCTCTCCTGGGCACAAGACATGGGCAGCG
TGCCATCATCCTGCTCCTCCACCTCCGGCGGGAAGCCATGGCTAAGCTTCTTGTACAGCTCGTCCATGCC
GAGAGTGATCCCGGCGGCGGTCACGAACTCCAGCAGGACCATGTGATCGCGCTTCTCGTTGGGGTCTTTG
CTCAGGGCGGACTGGGTGCTCAGGTAGTGGTTGTCGGGCAGCAGCACGGGGCCGTCGCCGATGGGGGTGT
TCTGCTGGTAGTGGTCGGCGAGCTGCACGCTGCCGTCCTCGATGTTGTGGCGGATCTTGAAGTTCACCTT
GATGCCGTTCTTCTGCTTGTCGGCCATGATATAGACGTTGTGGCTGTTGTAGTTGTACTCCAGCTTGTGC
CCCAGGATGTTGCCGTCCTCCTTGAAGTCGATGCCCTTCAGCTCGATGCGGTTCACCAGGGTGTCGCCCT
CGAACTTCACCTCGGCGCGGGTCTTGTAGTTGCCGTCGTCCTTGAAGAAGATGGTGCGCTCCTGGACGTA
GCCTTCGGGCATGGCGGACTTGAAGAAGTCGTGCTGCTTCATGTGGTCGGGGTAGCGGCTGAAGCACTGC
ACGCCGTAGGTCAGGGTGGTCACGAGGGTGGGCCAGGGCACGGGCAGCTTGCCGGTGGTGCAGATGAACT
TCAGGGTCAGCTTGCCGTAGGTGGCATCGCCCTCGCCCTCGCCGGACACGCTGAACTTGTGGCCGTTTAC
GTCGCCGTCCAGCTCGACCAGGATGGGCACCACCCCGGTGAACAGCTCCTCGCCCTTGCTCACCATGGTG
GCGACCGGTGGATCATCCCATGGTGGCTTTACCAACAGTACCGGAATGCCAAGCTTACTTAGATCGCAGA
TCTCGAGTACCGGATCCATTATATACCCTCTAGACCTTTGATCTTACCCC
